Addgene plasmid #159028: pMSR:MSMEG_0095:Dendra
Purpose: T7 expression of C-term fluorescent fusion in E. coli
Depositing lab: Keith Derbyshire & Joseph Wade. Depositing organization: Wadsworth Center, New York State Department of Health. Publication: A Mycobacterial Systems Resource for the Research Community. Judd JA, Canestrari J, Clark R, Joseph A, Lapierre P, Lasek-Nesselquist E, Mir M, Palumbo M, Smith C, Stone M, Upadhyay A, Wirth SE, Dedrick RM, Meier CG, Russell DA, Dills A, Dove E, Kester J, Wolf ID, Zhu J, Rubin ER, Fortune S, Hatfull GF, Gray TA, Wade JT, Derbyshire KM. mBio. 2021 Mar 2;12(2). pii: mBio.02401-20. doi: 10.1128/mBio.02401-20. PubMed 33653882.
Backbone
  Vector backbone: pMSR:Dendra
  Vector type: Bacterial Expression ; Integrating Mycobacterial Expression Vector attL5
Growth in bacteria
  Bacterial resistance: Apramycin, 25 μg/mL
  Growth temperature: 37°C
  Growth strain: DH5alpha
  Copy number: High Copy
Gene/Insert
  Gene/Insert name: MSMEG_0095
  Species: M. smegmatis
  Promoter: pmycTetO
  Tag / fusion protein: Gly-Ala Linker/Dendra2/1x Flag Tag (C terminal on insert)
  Cloning method: Ligation Independent Cloning
  Sequencing primers: 5′ TGATAGAGTTTGTCCTCCCTATCAG; 3′ TCCATATGCACCTTGACACG
Terms and licenses: Academic/Nonprofit Terms; Industry Terms: Not Available to Industry
Depositor comments: NCBI reference sequence: CP000480.1. 5' cloning site: Ase1, destroyed during cloning. 3' cloning site: HindIII, not destroyed during cloning
How to cite: pMSR:MSMEG_0095:Dendra was a gift from Keith Derbyshire & Joseph Wade (Addgene plasmid # 159028 ; http://n2t.net/addgene:159028 ; RRID:Addgene_159028)
