[The description below was written by a language model from this plasmid's Addgene catalogue record and pLannotate feature annotations shown in this document.]
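Description:
pMSR:MSMEG_0095:Dendra is a 5.8 kb shuttle plasmid from a mycobacterial systems resource, built on the pMSR:Dendra backbone and catalogued as both a bacterial expression vector and an integrating mycobacterial expression vector targeting the L5 attachment site. In E. coli it replicates from a high-copy ColE1/pUC-type origin and is selected with apramycin through the aac(3)IV acetyltransferase gene. It carries no annotated mycobacterial replication origin. Instead it encodes the mycobacteriophage L5 integrase, flanked by a fragment of the adjacent phage gene 32, which mediates site-specific, single-copy insertion into the mycobacterial chromosome.

The payload is the M. smegmatis open reading frame MSMEG_0095, inserted by ligation-independent cloning and fused at its C terminus, through a Gly-Ala linker, to the green-to-red photoconvertible fluorescent protein Dendra2 and a single FLAG epitope. The annotation software matched the insert to an M. tuberculosis S-adenosyl-L-methionine-dependent methyltransferase, so MSMEG_0095 is probably a homologue, but the record states no function for it. The listed promoter is pmycTetO, a mycobacterial promoter with tet operators. The short "tight TRE" fragments annotated just upstream of the insert most likely reflect those operator sequences rather than a mammalian Tet-responsive promoter. A T7 promoter lies between this region and the coding sequence, and a partial T7 terminator follows the FLAG tag.

This arrangement supports T7 polymerase-driven production of the fusion in E. coli, the stated purpose. It also allows expression from the integrated copy in mycobacteria, presumably tetracycline-regulated where a Tet repressor is supplied. Typical uses would be fluorescence localisation of the protein and its detection or pull-down through the FLAG tag.
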