Features (pLannotate 1.2.2; 14 found; start..end, strand, type, name):
     15..32      +  promoter       tight TRE promoter (fragment): Tet-responsive promoter PTight, consisting of seven tet operator sequences followed by the minimal CMV promoter
     46..64      +  promoter       T7 promoter: promoter for bacteriophage T7 RNA polymerase
     89..1012    +  CDS            Y146_MYCTU: Experimental evidence at protein level: Swiss-Prot protein existence level 1. Exhibits S-adenosyl-L-methionine-dependent methyltransferase activity. From Mycobacterium tuberculosis (strain ATCC 25618 / H37Rv).
   1034..1720    +  CDS            Dendra2: Dendra2 is a photoconvertible green fluorescent protein published in 2006, derived from Dendronephthya sp.. It has high acid sensitivity.
   1760..1780    +  CDS            FLAG (fragment): FLAG® epitope tag, followed by an enterokinase cleavage site
   1789..1831    +  terminator     T7 terminator (fragment): transcription terminator for bacteriophage T7 RNA polymerase
   2037..2837    +  CDS            ApmR: aminoglycoside 3-N-acetyltransferase type IV ; aac(3)IV; confers resistance to apramycin (Paget and Davies, 1996)
   2904..2921    -  misc_feature   MCS (fragment): pBluescript multiple cloning site
   2962..3550    +  rep_origin     ori: high-copy-number ColE1/pMB1/pBR322/pUC origin of replication
   3718..3746    +  misc_feature   MCS (fragment): pUC18/19 multiple cloning site
   4306..5418    +  CDS            33: VINT_BPML5 - Also known as int. Protein inferred from homology: Swiss-Prot protein existence level 3. Integrase is necessary for integration of the phage into the host genome by site-specific recombination. From Mycobacterium phage L5 (Mycobacteriophage L5).
   5480..5584    -  CDS            32 (fragment): VG32_BPML5 - Protein predicted: Swiss-Prot protein existence level 4. From Mycobacterium phage L5 (Mycobacteriophage L5).
   5640..5744    +  CDS            Y4104_STRCO (fragment): Protein inferred from homology: Swiss-Prot protein existence level 3. From Streptomyces coelicolor (strain ATCC BAA-471 / A3(2) / M145).
   5802..8       +  promoter       tight TRE promoter (fragment) (across the origin): Tet-responsive promoter PTight, consisting of seven tet operator sequences followed by the minimal CMV promoter
>Addgene plasmid #159028 | pMSR:MSMEG_0095:Dendra | addgene full sequence | sequence record 315464 | Addgene NGS Result
TGATAGAGTTTGTCCTCCCTATCAGTGATAGATAGGCTTAAGGAGTAATACGACTCACTATAGGGAGAAG
GAGGCCATTATGAGTTCGTTGCGTACCGACGACGACACCTGGGACATCGCCACGAGTGTCGGATCCACCG
CGGTCATGGTCGCCGCGGCGCGCGCCGGTGAGACCGAGCGCGACGACGCCCTGATCAGGGATCCCTACGC
CAAGATCTTGGTGGCCGGGGCCGGCACCGGGGTGTGGGAGACAGTGCTCGACAGCGAGTTCGCGGCCAAG
ATCGAGAATCTCGACCCCGAGGCGGCGGCGATCTTCGCCCACATGGGCAACTACCAGGCCGTGCGTACGC
ACTTCTTCGACGCGTACTACCGCGAGGCCGCCGACGCAGGCATCCGCCAGATCGTCATCCTGGCCTCGGG
CCTGGACTCACGTGCCTACCGGCTGGACTGGCCCGCAGGCACCACGGTGTACGAGATCGACCAGCCCAAG
GTGCTCGAGTACAAGTCCGCGACGCTGCGCGAGCACGGCATCGAGCCCGTGGCGCAGCGACGTGAGGTCC
CCGTCGATCTGCGCTTCGACTGGCCCACCGCGCTGCACGACGCCGGGTTCGACGCGAGCCTGCCGACCGC
GTGGCTGGCCGAAGGCCTGCTGATGTACCTGCCCGCCGAGGCGCAGGACCGGCTGTTCGAGTTGGTCACC
GAGTTGTCGGCGCCCGGCAGCCGTATCGCCGTCGAGACCGCGGGCGTGGCCGCCACCGATCGCCGCGAGG
CCATGCGGGAGCGGTTCAAGAAGTTCGCCGACCAGCTGAACCTCAGCTCTGCGCTCGACATCCAGGAACT
CGTCTACGACGACCCGGACCGCGCGGACGTCGCAGAATGGCTCGATGCGCACGGCTGGCGGGCCCGGGGC
GTTCATGCGCTCGACGAGATGCGCAGGCTCGACCGGCTCGTCGAACTGCCCGACGACCCCGACCGCGCCG
CGTTCTCGACGTTCGTCACCGCTCAGAGGCTCAAGCTTGGTGCGGCCGCGGGCAACACGCCTGGCATCAA
TCTGATCAAGGAGGACATGCGTGTCAAGGTGCATATGGAGGGCAACGTGAACGGTCACGCCTTCGTGATC
GAGGGGGAGGGTAAGGGTAAGCCTTACGAAGGGACCCAGACCGCCAACCTCACCGTCAAGGAGGGCGCCC
CTCTCCCATTCTCGTACGATATCCTCACTACCGCGGTGCATTACGGGAACCGCGTGTTCACCAAGTACCC
CGAGGATATCCCTGACTACTTCAAGCAGAGCTTCCCGGAGGGATACTCCTGGGAGCGGACGATGACCTTC
GAAGACAAGGGTATCTGTACGATCCGCAGCGACATCTCGCTGGAAGGGGACTGTTTCTTCCAGAACGTCC
GTTTCAAGGGGACCAACTTTCCGCCGAACGGCCCGGTCATGCAGAAGAAGACCCTCAAGTGGGAGCCGAG
CACGGAGAAGCTGCACGTTCGGGACGGCCTCCTGGTCGGCAACATCAACATGGCGCTGCTGCTGGAAGGC
GGCGGCCACTACCTATGCGACTTCAAGACCACGTACAAAGCGAAGAAGGTCGTCCAGCTGCCCGACGCGC
ACTTCGTGGACCACCGCATCGAAATCCTGGGGAACGATTCGGACTACAACAAGGTCAAGTTGTACGAGCA
CGCTGTGGCACGCTATAGCCCGCTCCCGTCGCAGGTCTGGTTCGAAGGCGGCGGCGGGGAGAACCTGTAT
TTCCAGGACTACAAGGACGACGACGACAAGTGATTTAAATAACCCCTTGGGGCCTCTAAACGGGTCTTGA
GGGGTTTTTTGTTAACTAGCGTACGATCGAATTCCTGCAGCTCACGGTAACTGATGCCGTATTTGCAGTA
CCAGCGTACGGCCCACAGAATGATGTCACGCTGAAAATGCCGGCCTTTGAATGGGTTCATGTGCAGCTCC
ATCAGCAAAAGGGGATGATAAGTTTATCACCACCGACTATTTGCAACAGTGCCGTTGATCGTGCTATGAT
CGACTGATGTCATCAGCGGTGGAGTGCAATGTCGTGCAATACGAATGGCGAAAAGCCGAGCTCATCGGTC
AGCTTCTCAACCTTGGGGTTACCCCCGGCGGTGTGCTGCTGGTCCACAGCTCCTTCCGTAGCGTCCGGCC
CCTCGAAGATGGGCCACTTGGACTGATCGAGGCCCTGCGTGCTACGCTGGGTCCGGGAGGGACGCTCGTC
ATGCCCTCGTGGTCAGGTCTGGACGACGAGCCGTTCGATCCTGCCACGTCGCCCGTTACACCGGACCTTG
GAGTTGTCTCTGACACATTCTGGCGCCTGCCAAATGTAAAGCGCAGCGCCCATCCATTTGCCTTTGCGGC
AGCGGGGCCACAGGCAGAGCAGATCATCTCTGATCCATTGCCCCTGCCACCTTACTCGCCTGCAAGCCCG
GTCGCCCGTGTCCATGAACTCGATGGGCAGGTACTTCTCCTCGGCGTGGGACACGATGCCAACACGACGC
TGCATCTTGCCGAGTTGATGGCAAAGGTTCCCTATGGGGTGCCGAGACACTGCACCATTCTTCAGGATGG
CAAGTTGGTACGCGTCGATTATCTCGAGAATGACCACTGCTGTGAGCGCTTTGCCTTGGCGGACAGGTGG
CTCAAGGAGAAGAGCCTTCAGAAGGAAGGTCCAGTCGGTCATGCCTTTGCTCGGTTGATCCGCTCCCGCG
ACATTGTGGCGACAGCCCTGGGTCAACTGGGCCGAGATCCGTTGATCTTCCTGCATCCGCCAGAGGCGGG
ATGCGAAGAATGCGATGCCGCTCGCCAGTCGATTGGCTGAGCTCATGAGCGGAGAACGAGATGACGTTGG
AGGGGCAAGGTCGCGCTGATTGCTGGGGCAACACGGGGGATCCACTAGTTCCATGAGCGTCAGACCCCGT
AGAAAAGATCAAAGGATCTTCTTGAGATCCTTTTTTTCTGCGCGTAATCTGCTGCTTGCAAACAAAAAAA
CCACCGCTACCAGCGGTGGTTTGTTTGCCGGATCAAGAGCTACCAACTCTTTTTCCGAAGGTAACTGGCT
TCAGCAGAGCGCAGATACCAAATACTGTCCTTCTAGTGTAGCCGTAGTTAGGCCACCACTTCAAGAACTC
TGTAGCACCGCCTACATACCTCGCTCTGCTAATCCTGTTACCAGTGGCTGCTGCCAGTGGCGATAAGTCG
TGTCTTACCGGGTTGGACTCAAGACGATAGTTACCGGATAAGGCGCAGCGGTCGGGCTGAACGGGGGGTT
CGTGCACACAGCCCAGCTTGGAGCGAACGACCTACACCGAACTGAGATACCTACAGCGTGAGCTATGAGA
AAGCGCCACGCTTCCCGAGGGGAGAAAGGCGGACAGGTATCCGGTAAGCGGCAGGGTCGGAACAGGAGAG
CGCACGAGGGAGCTTCCAGGGGGAAACGCCTGGTATCTTTATAGTCCTGTCGGGTTTCGCCACCTCTGAC
TTGAGCGTCGATTTTTGTGATGCTCGTCAGGGGGGCGGAGCCTATGGAAAAACGCCAGCAACGCGGCCTT
TTTACGGTTCCTGGCCTTTTGCTGGCCTTTTGCTCACATGTTCTTTCCTGCGTTATCCCCTGATTCTGTG
GATAACCGTATTACCGCCTTTGAGTGAGCTGATACCGCTCGCCGCAGCCGAACGACCGAGCGCAACGCGT
GCGGCCGCGGTACCCGGGGATCCTCTAGAGTCGACCACCAAGGGCACCATCTCTGCTTGGGCCACCCCGT
TGGCCGCAGCCAGCTCGCTGAGAGCCGTGAACGACAGGGCGAACGCCAGCCCGCCGACGGCGAGGGTTCC
GACCGCTGCAACTCCCGGTGCAACCTTGTCCCGGTCTATTCTCTTCACTGCACCAGCTCCAATCTGGTGT
GAATGCCCCTCGTCTGTTCGCGCAGGCGGGGGGCTCTATTCGTTTGTCAGCATCGAAAGTAGCCAGATCA
GGGATGCGTTGCAACCGCGTATGCCCAGGTCAGAAGAGTCGCACAAGAGTTGCAGACCCCTGGAAAGAAA
AATGGCCAGAGGGCGAAAACACCCTCTGACCAGCGGAGCGGGCGACGGGAATCGAACCCGCGTAGCTAGT
TTGGAAGAATGGGTGTCTGCCGACCACATATGGGCCGGTCAAGATAGGTTTTTACCCCCTCTCGGCTGCA
TCCTCTAAGTGGAAAGAAATTGCAGGTCGTAGAAGCGCGTTGAAGCCTGAGAGTTGCACAGGAGTTGCAA
CCCGGTAGCCTTGTTCACGACGAGAGGAGACCTAGTTGGCACGTCGCGGATGGGGATCGCTGAAGACTCA
GCGCAGCGGGAGGATCCAAGCCTCATACGTCAACCCGCAGGACGGTGTGAGGTACTACGCGCTGCAGACC
TACGACAACAAGATGGACGCCGAAGCCTGGCTCGCGGGCGAGAAGCGGCTCATCGAGATGGAGACCTGGA
CCCCTCCACAGGACCGGGCGAAGAAGGCAGCCGCCAGCGCCATCACGCTGGAGGAGTACACCCGGAAGTG
GCTCGTGGAGCGCGACCTCGCAGACGGCACCAGGGATCTGTACAGCGGGCACGCGGAGCGCCGCATCTAC
CCGGTGCTAGGTGAAGTGGCGGTCACAGAGATGACGCCAGCTCTGGTGCGTGCGTGGTGGGCCGGGATGG
GTAGGAAGCACCCGACTGCCCGCCGGCATGCCTACAACGTCCTCCGGGCGGTGATGAACACAGCGGTCGA
GGACAAGCTGATCGCAGAGAACCCGTGCCGGATCGAGCAGAAGGCAGCCGATGAGCGCGACGTAGAGGCG
CTGACGCCTGAGGAGCTGGACATCGTCGCCGCTGAGATCTTCGAGCACTACCGGATCGCGGCATACATCC
TGGCGTGGACGAGCCTCCGGTTCGGAGAGCTGATCGAGCTTCGCCGCAAGGACATCGTGGACGACGGCAT
GACGATGAAGCTCCGGGTGCGCCGTGGCGCTTCCCGCGTGGGGAACAAGATCGTCGTTGGCAACGCCAAG
ACCGTCCGGTCGAAGCGTCCTGTGACGGTTCCGCCTCACGTCGCGGAGATGATCCGAGCGCACATGAAGG
ACCGTACGAAGATGAACAAGGGCCCCGAGGCATTCCTGGTGACCACGACGCAGGGCAACCGGCTGTCGAA
GTCCGCGTTCACCAAGTCGCTGAAGCGTGGCTACGCCAAGATCGGTCGGCCGGAACTCCGCATCCACGAC
CTCCGCGCTGTCGGCGCTACGTTCGCCGCTCAGGCAGGTGCGACGACCAAGGAGCTGATGGCCCGTCTCG
GTCACACGACTCCTAGGATGGCGATGAAGTACCAGATGGCGTCTGAGGCCCGCGACGAGGCTATCGCTGA
GGCGATGTCCAAGCTGGCCAAGACCTCCTGAAACGCAAAAAGCCCCCCTCCCAAGGACACTGAGTCCTAA
AGAGGGGGGTTTCTTGTCAGTACGCGAAGAACCACGCCTGGCCGCGAGCGCCAGCACCGCCGCTCTGTGC
GGAGACCTGGGCACCAGCCCCGCCGCCGCCAGGAGCATTGCCGTTCCCGCCAGAAATCTAGACGGTGACC
ACAACGCGCCCGCTTTGATCGGGGACGTCGAAATATTGGATCGTCGGCACCGTCACGGCCGTGGGAGGCG
GCACGATCCGCGACGTGATGATCGGCCGCATCCCCACGGTGCTGCGCAGTGAGCTCTACGCCATCCCGGC
GTTGATCTGTGCGTTCGCACGCACAGGCCCGGTGTGAGAAGGGTCTCTGACGAGCGGGAGAACTCCCTAT
CAG
